Addgene plasmid #124300: pLC-Flag-SENP8 sg2R-P2A-Hygro
Purpose: Lentiviral vector for expression of Flag tagged SENP8-P2A-Hygro casette from a CMV promoter. SENP8 cDNA contains silent mutations to disrupt a sgRNA binding site.
Depositing lab: Eva Gottwein. Depositing organization: Northwestern University. Publication: Genome-wide CRISPR screens reveal genetic mediators of cereblon modulator toxicity in primary effusion lymphoma. Patil A, Manzano M, Gottwein E. Blood Adv. 2019 Jul 23;3(14):2105-2117. doi: 10.1182/bloodadvances.2019031732. PubMed 31300418.
Backbone
  Vector backbone: pLCE
  Total vector size (bp): 8208
  Vector type: Mammalian Expression, Lentiviral
  Selectable markers: Hygromycin
Growth in bacteria
  Bacterial resistance: Ampicillin, 100 μg/mL
  Growth temperature: 37°C
  Growth strain: NEB Stable
  Copy number: High Copy
Gene/Insert
  Gene/Insert name: SENP8
  Species: H. sapiens (human)
  Insert size (bp): 633
  Mutation: several silent mutations to disrupt sgRNA targeting
  Entrez Gene: SENP8 (a.k.a. DEN1, NEDP1, PRSC2)
  Promoter: CMV
  Tag / fusion protein: Flag (N terminal on insert)
  Cloning method: Gibson Cloning
  Sequencing primers: 5′ -; 3′ -
Terms and licenses: Academic/Nonprofit Terms; Industry Terms: Not Available to Industry
How to cite: pLC-Flag-SENP8 sg2R-P2A-Hygro was a gift from Eva Gottwein (Addgene plasmid # 124300 ; http://n2t.net/addgene:124300 ; RRID:Addgene_124300)
