[The description below was written by a language model from this plasmid's Addgene catalogue record and pLannotate feature annotations shown in this document.]
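Description:
pLC-Flag-SENP8 sg2R-P2A-Hygro is an 8.2 kb HIV-1-based lentiviral transfer plasmid built on the pLCE backbone for stable expression of human SENP8 in mammalian cells. It is propagated in E. coli as a high-copy plasmid through a ColE1/pUC-type origin and a β-lactamase (ampicillin resistance) cassette. The viral genome is transcribed from a CMV enhancer/promoter fused to a truncated 5' LTR, a chimeric arrangement that typically makes genomic RNA production Tat-independent. This is followed by the Ψ packaging signal with a gag fragment, the Rev response element for Rev-dependent nuclear export, and the cPPT/CTS, which aids nuclear import of the reverse-transcribed genome. Downstream of the payload lie a loxP site, a WPRE that enhances transcript stability and expression, a nef fragment and the 3' LTR region, which the annotation software labels as a second truncated LTR.

The payload is driven by an internal CMV enhancer/promoter and encodes N-terminally Flag-tagged SENP8 (also called DEN1 or NEDP1), the protease that matures NEDD8 and removes it from substrates such as cullins. The 633 bp coding sequence is joined through a P2A self-cleaving peptide to a hygromycin phosphotransferase gene, so a single transcript yields both proteins and transduced cells can be selected with hygromycin. The Flag tag and P2A are described in the catalogue entry but were not picked up in the feature table. The cDNA carries several silent mutations that disrupt an sgRNA target site ("sg2R"), making it resistant to Cas9 cutting while leaving the protein unchanged. Such a design suits rescue experiments in SENP8 knockout cells, consistent with the associated CRISPR screening study of cereblon modulator toxicity in primary effusion lymphoma.
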