Features (pLannotate 1.2.2; 22 found; start..end, strand, type, name):
   1043..1076    +  protein_bind   loxP: Cre-mediated recombination occurs in the 8-bp core sequence (GCATACAT). Cre recombinase
   1109..1132    +  misc_feature   MCS (fragment): pBluescript multiple cloning site
   1132..1720    +  misc_feature   WPRE: woodchuck hepatitis virus posttranscriptional regulatory element
   1721..1740    +  misc_feature   MCS (fragment): pBluescript multiple cloning site
   1742..2242    +  CDS            nef (fragment): NEF_HV1LA - Experimental evidence at protein level: Swiss-Prot protein existence level 1. Extracellular Nef protein targets CD4(+) T-lymphocytes for apoptosis by interacting with CXCR4 surface receptors. From Human immunodeficiency virus type 1 group M subtype B (isolate Lai) (HIV-1).
   2249..2429    +  LTR            5' LTR (truncated): truncated 5' long terminal repeat (LTR) from HIV-1
   2491..3079    -  rep_origin     ori: high-copy-number ColE1/pMB1/pBR322/pUC origin of replication
   3250..4110    -  CDS            AmpR: β-lactamase; bla; confers resistance to ampicillin, carbenicillin, and related antibiotics
   4111..4215    -  promoter       AmpR promoter: bla
   4274..4326    -  misc_feature   bom (fragment): basis of mobility region from pBR322
   4481..4860    +  enhancer       CMV enhancer: human cytomegalovirus immediate early enhancer
   4861..5060    +  promoter       CMV promoter: human cytomegalovirus (CMV) immediate early promoter
   5078..5258    +  LTR            5' LTR (truncated): truncated 5' long terminal repeat (LTR) from HIV-1
   5305..5430    +  misc_feature   HIV-1 Ψ: packaging signal of human immunodeficiency virus type 1
   5414..5752    +  CDS            HIV-1 gag (fragment): gag protein from human immunodeficiency virus 1; gag
   5927..6160    +  misc_feature   RRE: The Rev response element (RRE) of HIV-1 allows for Rev-dependent mRNA export from the nucleus to the cytoplasm.
   6537..6637    +  CDS            Rev (fragment): human immunodeficiency virus 1 (HIV-1) Rev protein; rev; enhances nuclear export of unspliced and incompletely spliced viral mRNAs
   6687..6804    +  misc_feature   cPPT/CTS: central polypurine tract and central termination sequence of HIV-1
   6929..7232    +  enhancer       CMV enhancer: human cytomegalovirus immediate early enhancer
   7233..7436    +  promoter       CMV promoter: human cytomegalovirus (CMV) immediate early promoter
   7508..8140    +  CDS            SENP8: SENP8_HUMAN - Also known as DEN1, NEDP1, PRSC2. Experimental evidence at protein level: Swiss-Prot protein existence level 1. Protease that catalyzes two essential functions in the NEDD8 pathway: processing of full-length NEDD8 to its mature form and deconjugation of NEDD8 from targeted proteins such as cullins or p53. From Homo sapiens (Human).
   8206..1023    +  CDS            HygR (fragment) (across the origin): aminoglycoside phosphotransferase from E. coli; aph(4)-Ia; confers resistance to hygromycin
>Addgene plasmid #124300 | pLC-Flag-SENP8 sg2R-P2A-Hygro | addgene full sequence | sequence record 242478 | Addgene NGS Result
AAAAAGCCTGAACTCACCGCGACGTCTGTCGAGAAGTTTCTGATCGAAAAGTTCGACAGCGTCTCCGACC
TGATGCAGCTCTCGGAGGGCGAAGAATCTCGTGCTTTCAGCTTCGATGTAGGAGGGCGTGGATATGTCCT
GCGGGTAAATAGCTGCGCCGATGGTTTCTACAAAGATCGTTATGTTTATCGGCACTTTGCATCGGCCGCG
CTCCCGATTCCGGAAGTGCTTGACATTGGGGAATTCAGCGAGAGCCTGACCTATTGCATCTCCCGCCGTG
CACAGGGTGTCACGTTGCAAGACCTGCCTGAAACCGAACTGCCCGCTGTTCTGCAGCCGGTCGCGGAGGC
CATGGATGCGATCGCTGCGGCCGATCTTAGCCAGACGAGCGGGTTCGGCCCATTCGGACCGCAAGGAATC
GGTCAATACACTACATGGCGTGATTTCATATGCGCGATTGCTGATCCCCATGTGTATCACTGGCAAACTG
TGATGGACGACACCGTCAGTGCGTCCGTCGCGCAGGCTCTCGATGAGCTGATGCTTTGGGCCGAGGACTG
CCCCGAAGTCCGGCACCTCGTGCACGCGGATTTCGGCTCCAACAATGTCCTGACGGACAATGGCCGCATA
ACAGCGGTCATTGACTGGAGCGAGGCGATGTTCGGGGATTCCCAATACGAGGTCGCCAACATCTTCTTCT
GGAGGCCGTGGTTGGCTTGTATGGAGCAGCAGACGCGCTACTTCGAGCGGAGGCATCCGGAGCTTGCAGG
ATCGCCGCGGCTCCGGGCGTATATGCTCCGCATTGGTCTTGACCAACTCTATCAGAGCTTGGTTGACGGC
AATTTCGATGATGCAGCTTGGGCGCAGGGTCGATGCGACGCAATCGTCCGATCCGGAGCCGGGACTGTCG
GGCGTACACAAATCGCCCGCAGAAGCGCGGCCGTCTGGACCGATGGCTGTGTAGAAGTACTCGCCGATAG
TGGAAACCGACGCCCCAGCACTCGTCCGAGGGCAAAGGAATAGGAATTCGTCGAGGGACCTAATAACTTC
GTATAGCATACATTATACGAAGTTATACATGTTTAAGGGTTCCGGTTCCACTAGGTACAATTCGATATCA
AGCTTATCGATAATCAACCTCTGGATTACAAAATTTGTGAAAGATTGACTGGTATTCTTAACTATGTTGC
TCCTTTTACGCTATGTGGATACGCTGCTTTAATGCCTTTGTATCATGCTATTGCTTCCCGTATGGCTTTC
ATTTTCTCCTCCTTGTATAAATCCTGGTTGCTGTCTCTTTATGAGGAGTTGTGGCCCGTTGTCAGGCAAC
GTGGCGTGGTGTGCACTGTGTTTGCTGACGCAACCCCCACTGGTTGGGGCATTGCCACCACCTGTCAGCT
CCTTTCCGGGACTTTCGCTTTCCCCCTCCCTATTGCCACGGCGGAACTCATCGCCGCCTGCCTTGCCCGC
TGCTGGACAGGGGCTCGGCTGTTGGGCACTGACAATTCCGTGGTGTTGTCGGGGAAATCATCGTCCTTTC
CTTGGCTGCTCGCCTGTGTTGCCACCTGGATTCTGCGCGGGACGTCCTTCTGCTACGTCCCTTCGGCCCT
CAATCCAGCGGACCTTCCTTCCCGCGGCCTGCTGCCGGCTCTGCGGCCTCTTCCGCGTCTTCGCCTTCGC
CCTCAGACGAGTCGGATCTCCCTTTGGGCCGCCTCCCCGCATCGATACCGTCGACCTCGATCGAGACCTA
GAAAAACATGGAGCAATCACAAGTAGCAATACAGCAGCTACCAATGCTGATTGTGCCTGGCTAGAAGCAC
AAGAGGAGGAGGAGGTGGGTTTTCCAGTCACACCTCAGGTACCTTTAAGACCAATGACTTACAAGGCAGC
TGTAGATCTTAGCCACTTTTTAAAAGAAAAGGGGGGACTGGAAGGGCTAATTCACTCCCAACGAAGACAA
GATATCCTTGATCTGTGGATCTACCACACACAAGGCTACTTCCCTGATTGGCAGAACTACACACCAGGGC
CAGGGATCAGATATCCACTGACCTTTGGATGGTGCTACAAGCTAGTACCAGTTGAGCAAGAGAAGGTAGA
AGAAGCCAATGAAGGAGAGAACACCCGCTTGTTACACCCTGTGAGCCTGCATGGGATGGATGACCCGGAG
AGAGAAGTATTAGAGTGGAGGTTTGACAGCCGCCTAGCATTTCATCACATGGCCCGAGAGCTGCATCCGG
ACTGTACTGGGTCTCTCTGGTTAGACCAGATCTGAGCCTGGGAGCTCTCTGGCTAACTAGGGAACCCACT
GCTTAAGCCTCAATAAAGCTTGCCTTGAGTGCTTCAAGTAGTGTGTGCCCGTCTGTTGTGTGACTCTGGT
AACTAGAGATCCCTCAGACCCTTTTAGTCAGTGTGGAAAATCTCTAGCAGCATGTGAGCAAAAGGCCAGC
AAAAGGCCAGGAACCGTAAAAAGGCCGCGTTGCTGGCGTTTTTCCATAGGCTCCGCCCCCCTGACGAGCA
TCACAAAAATCGACGCTCAAGTCAGAGGTGGCGAAACCCGACAGGACTATAAAGATACCAGGCGTTTCCC
CCTGGAAGCTCCCTCGTGCGCTCTCCTGTTCCGACCCTGCCGCTTACCGGATACCTGTCCGCCTTTCTCC
CTTCGGGAAGCGTGGCGCTTTCTCATAGCTCACGCTGTAGGTATCTCAGTTCGGTGTAGGTCGTTCGCTC
CAAGCTGGGCTGTGTGCACGAACCCCCCGTTCAGCCCGACCGCTGCGCCTTATCCGGTAACTATCGTCTT
GAGTCCAACCCGGTAAGACACGACTTATCGCCACTGGCAGCAGCCACTGGTAACAGGATTAGCAGAGCGA
GGTATGTAGGCGGTGCTACAGAGTTCTTGAAGTGGTGGCCTAACTACGGCTACACTAGAAGAACAGTATT
TGGTATCTGCGCTCTGCTGAAGCCAGTTACCTTCGGAAAAAGAGTTGGTAGCTCTTGATCCGGCAAACAA
ACCACCGCTGGTAGCGGTGGTTTTTTTGTTTGCAAGCAGCAGATTACGCGCAGAAAAAAAGGATCTCAAG
AAGATCCTTTGATCTTTTCTACGGGGTCTGACGCTCAGTGGAACGAAAACTCACGTTAAGGGATTTTGGT
CATGAGATTATCAAAAAGGATCTTCACCTAGATCCTTTTAAATTAAAAATGAAGTTTTAAATCAATCTAA
AGTATATATGAGTAAACTTGGTCTGACAGTTACCAATGCTTAATCAGTGAGGCACCTATCTCAGCGATCT
GTCTATTTCGTTCATCCATAGTTGCCTGACTCCCCGTCGTGTAGATAACTACGATACGGGAGGGCTTACC
ATCTGGCCCCAGTGCTGCAATGATACCGCGAGACCCACGCTCACCGGCTCCAGATTTATCAGCAATAAAC
CAGCCAGCCGGAAGGGCCGAGCGCAGAAGTGGTCCTGCAACTTTATCCGCCTCCATCCAGTCTATTAATT
GTTGCCGGGAAGCTAGAGTAAGTAGTTCGCCAGTTAATAGTTTGCGCAACGTTGTTGCCATTGCTACAGG
CATCGTGGTGTCACGCTCGTCGTTTGGTATGGCTTCATTCAGCTCCGGTTCCCAACGATCAAGGCGAGTT
ACATGATCCCCCATGTTGTGCAAAAAAGCGGTTAGCTCCTTCGGTCCTCCGATCGTTGTCAGAAGTAAGT
TGGCCGCAGTGTTATCACTCATGGTTATGGCAGCACTGCATAATTCTCTTACTGTCATGCCATCCGTAAG
ATGCTTTTCTGTGACTGGTGAGTACTCAACCAAGTCATTCTGAGAATAGTGTATGCGGCGACCGAGTTGC
TCTTGCCCGGCGTCAATACGGGATAATACCGCGCCACATAGCAGAACTTTAAAAGTGCTCATCATTGGAA
AACGTTCTTCGGGGCGAAAACTCTCAAGGATCTTACCGCTGTTGAGATCCAGTTCGATGTAACCCACTCG
TGCACCCAACTGATCTTCAGCATCTTTTACTTTCACCAGCGTTTCTGGGTGAGCAAAAACAGGAAGGCAA
AATGCCGCAAAAAAGGGAATAAGGGCGACACGGAAATGTTGAATACTCATACTCTTCCTTTTTCAATATT
ATTGAAGCATTTATCAGGGTTATTGTCTCATGAGCGGATACATATTTGAATGTATTTAGAAAAATAAACA
AATAGGGGTTCCGCGCACATTTCCCCGAAAAGTGCCACCTGACGTCGACGGATCGGGAGATCTCCCGATC
CCCTATGGTGCACTCTCAGTACAATCTGCTCTGATGCCGCATAGTTAAGCCAGTATCTGCTCCCTGCTTG
TGTGTTGGAGGTCGCTGAGTAGTGCGCGAGCAAAATTTAAGCTACAACAAGGCAAGGCTTGACCGACAAT
TGCATGAAGAATCTGCTTAGGGTTAGGCGTTTTGCGCTGCTTCGCGATGTACGGGCCAGATATACGCGTT
GACATTGATTATTGACTAGTTATTAATAGTAATCAATTACGGGGTCATTAGTTCATAGCCCATATATGGA
GTTCCGCGTTACATAACTTACGGTAAATGGCCCGCCTGGCTGACCGCCCAACGACCCCCGCCCATTGACG
TCAATAATGACGTATGTTCCCATAGTAACGCCAATAGGGACTTTCCATTGACGTCAATGGGTGGAGTATT
TACGGTAAACTGCCCACTTGGCAGTACATCAAGTGTATCATATGCCAAGTACGCCCCCTATTGACGTCAA
TGACGGTAAATGGCCCGCCTGGCATTATGCCCAGTACATGACCTTATGGGACTTTCCTACTTGGCAGTAC
ATCTACGTATTAGTCATCGCTATTACCATGGTGATGCGGTTTTGGCAGTACATCAATGGGCGTGGATAGC
GGTTTGACTCACGGGGATTTCCAAGTCTCCACCCCATTGACGTCAATGGGAGTTTGTTTTGGCACCAAAA
TCAACGGGACTTTCCAAAATGTCGTAACAACTCCGCCCCATTGACGCAAATGGGCGGTAGGCGTGTACGG
TGGGAGGTCTATATAAGCAGCGCGTTTTGCCTGTACTGGGTCTCTCTGGTTAGACCAGATCTGAGCCTGG
GAGCTCTCTGGCTAACTAGGGAACCCACTGCTTAAGCCTCAATAAAGCTTGCCTTGAGTGCTTCAAGTAG
TGTGTGCCCGTCTGTTGTGTGACTCTGGTAACTAGAGATCCCTCAGACCCTTTTAGTCAGTGTGGAAAAT
CTCTAGCAGTGGCGCCCGAACAGGGACTTGAAAGCGAAAGGGAAACCAGAGGAGCTCTCTCGACGCAGGA
CTCGGCTTGCTGAAGCGCGCACGGCAAGAGGCGAGGGGCGGCGACTGGTGAGTACGCCAAAAATTTTGAC
TAGCGGAGGCTAGAAGGAGAGAGATGGGTGCGAGAGCGTCAGTATTAAGCGGGGGAGAATTAGATCGCGA
TGGGAAAAAATTCGGTTAAGGCCAGGGGGAAAGAAAAAATATAAATTAAAACATATAGTATGGGCAAGCA
GGGAGCTAGAACGATTCGCAGTTAATCCTGGCCTGTTAGAAACATCAGAAGGCTGTAGACAAATACTGGG
ACAGCTACAACCATCCCTTCAGACAGGATCAGAAGAACTTAGATCATTATATAATACAGTAGCAACCCTC
TATTGTGTGCATCAAAGGATAGAGATAAAAGACACCAAGGAAGCTTTAGACAAGATAGAGGAAGAGCAAA
ACAAAAGTAAGACCACCGCACAGCAAGCGGCCGGCCGCTGATCTTCAGACCTGGAGGAGGAGATATGAGG
GACAATTGGAGAAGTGAATTATATAAATATAAAGTAGTAAAAATTGAACCATTAGGAGTAGCACCCACCA
AGGCAAAGAGAAGAGTGGTGCAGAGAGAAAAAAGAGCAGTGGGAATAGGAGCTTTGTTCCTTGGGTTCTT
GGGAGCAGCAGGAAGCACTATGGGCGCAGCGTCAATGACGCTGACGGTACAGGCCAGACAATTATTGTCT
GGTATAGTGCAGCAGCAGAACAATTTGCTGAGGGCTATTGAGGCGCAACAGCATCTGTTGCAACTCACAG
TCTGGGGCATCAAGCAGCTCCAGGCAAGAATCCTGGCTGTGGAAAGATACCTAAAGGATCAACAGCTCCT
GGGGATTTGGGGTTGCTCTGGAAAACTCATTTGCACCACTGCTGTGCCTTGGAATGCTAGTTGGAGTAAT
AAATCTCTGGAACAGATTTGGAATCACACGACCTGGATGGAGTGGGACAGAGAAATTAACAATTACACAA
GCTTAATACACTCCTTAATTGAAGAATCGCAAAACCAGCAAGAAAAGAATGAACAAGAATTATTGGAATT
AGATAAATGGGCAAGTTTGTGGAATTGGTTTAACATAACAAATTGGCTGTGGTATATAAAATTATTCATA
ATGATAGTAGGAGGCTTGGTAGGTTTAAGAATAGTTTTTGCTGTACTTTCTATAGTGAATAGAGTTAGGC
AGGGATATTCACCATTATCGTTTCAGACCCACCTCCCAACCCCGAGGGGACCCGACAGGCCCGAAGGAAT
AGAAGAAGAAGGTGGAGAGAGAGACAGAGACAGATCCATTCGATTAGTGAACGGATCGGCACTGCGTGCG
CCAATTCTGCAGACAAATGGCAGTATTCATCCACAATTTTAAAAGAAAAGGGGGGATTGGGGGGTACAGT
GCAGGGGAAAGAATAGTAGACATAATAGCAACAGACATACAAACTAAAGAATTACAAAAACAAATTACAA
AAATTCAAAATTTTCGGGTTTATTACAGGGACAGCAGAGATCCAGTTTGGTTAGTACCGGGCCCGAGAGT
TAATTAATTAGTTATTAATAGTAATCAATTACGGGGTCATTAGTTCATAGCCCATATATGGAGTTCCGCG
TTACATAACTTACGGTAAATGGCCCGCCTGGCTGACCGCCCAACGACCCCCGCCCATTGACGTCAATAAT
GACGTATGTTCCCATAGTAACGCCAATAGGGACTTTCCATTGACGTCAATGGGTGGAGTATTTACGGTAA
ACTGCCCACTTGGCAGTACATCAAGTGTATCATATGCCAAGTACGCCCCCTATTGACGTCAATGACGGTA
AATGGCCCGCCTGGCATTATGCCCAGTACATGACCTTATGGGACTTTCCTACTTGGCAGTACATCTACGT
ATTAGTCATCGCTATTACCATGGTGATGCGGTTTTGGCAGTACATCAATGGGCGTGGATAGCGGTTTGAC
TCACGGGGATTTCCAAGTCTCCACCCCATTGACGTCAATGGGAGTTTGTTTTGGCACCAAAATCAACGGG
ACTTTCCAAAATGTCGTAACAACTCCGCCCCATTGACGCAAATGGGCGGTAGGCGTGTACGGTGGGAGGT
CTATATAAGCAGAGCTGGTTTAGTGAACCGTCAGATCCGCTAGCGCTACCGGTCGCCACCATGGATTACA
AAGACGATGACGATAAGGACCCCGTAGTCTTGAGCTATATGGATAGCCTGCTTCGACAATCAGATGTCTC
ACTATTGGATCCGCCAAGCTGGCTCAATGACCATATTATTGGGTTTGCGTTTGAGTACTTTGCCAACAGT
CAGTTTCATGACTGCTCTGATCACGTCAGTTTCATCAGCCCTGAAGTCACCCAGTTCATCAAGTGCACTA
GCAACCCAGCAGAGATTGCCATGTTCCTTGAACCACTGGACCTCCCCAACAAGAGAGTTGTATTTTTAGC
CATCAATGATAACTCCAACCAGGCAGCTGGAGGAACCCACTGGAGTTTATTGGTCTACCTCCAAGATAAA
AATAGCTTTTTTCATTATGATTCCCATAGCAGGAGCAACTCAGTTCACGCAAAGCAGGTAGCAGAGAAAC
TGGAGGCTTTCTTAGGCAGAAAAGGAGACAAACTGGCCTTTGTGGAAGAGAAAGCCCCTGCCCAACAAAA
CAGCTATGACTGTGGGATGTACGTGATATGTAACACTGAGGCCTTGTGTCAGAACTTCTTTAGGCAACAG
ACAGAATCACTGCTGCAGCTACTCACCCCTGCATACATCACAAAGAAGAGGGGAGAATGGAAAGATCTCA
TTGCCACACTTGCTAAAAAGGGATCCGGCGCAACAAACTTCTCTCTGCTGAAACAAGCCGGAGATGTCGA
AGAGAATCCTGGACCG
